>Addgene plasmid #168335 | pTL101 | addgene full sequence | sequence record 349019 | Addgene NGS Result
CGGTGCGGGCCTCTTCGCTATTACGCCAGATCCTTTTGTTGTTTCCGGGTGTACAATATGGACTTCCTCT
TTTCTGGCAACCAAACCCATACATCGGGATTCCTATAATACCTTCGTTGGTCTCCCTAACATGTAGGTGG
CGGAGGGGAGATATACAATAGAACAGATACCAGACAAGACATAATGGGCTAAACAAGACTACACCAATTA
CACTGCCTCATTGATGGTGGTACATAACGAACTAATACTGTAGCCCTAGACTTGATAGCCATCATCATAT
CGAAGTTTCACTACCCTTTTTCCATTTGCCATCTATTGAAGTAATAATAGGCGCATGCAACTTCTTTTCT
TTTTTTTTCTTTTCTCTCTCCCCCGTTGTTGTCTCACCATATCCGCAATGACAAAAAAATGATGGAAGAC
ACTAAAGGAAAAAATTAACGACAAAGACAGCACCAACAGATGTCGTTGTTCCAGAGCTGATGAGGGGTAT
CTCGAAGCACACGAAACTTTTTCCTTCCTTCATTCACGCACACTACTCTCTAATGAGCAACGGTATACGG
CCTTCCTTCCAGTTACTTGAATTTGAAATAAAAAAAAGTTTGCTGTCTTGCTATCAAGTATAAATAGACC
TGCAATTATTAATCTTTTGTTTCCTCGTCATTGTTCTCGTTCCCTTTCTTCCTTGTTTCTTTTTCTGCAC
AATATTTCAAGCTATACCAAGCATACAATCAACTCCAAGCTTGAAGCAAGCCTCCTGAAAGATGAAGCTA
CTGTCTTCTATCGAACAAGCATGCGATATTTGCCGACTTAAAAAGCTCAAGTGCTCCAAAGAAAAACCGA
AGTGCGCCAAGTGTCTGAAGAACAACTGGGAGTGTCGCTACTCTCCCAAAACCAAAAGGTCTCCGCTGAC
TAGGGCACATCTGACAGAAGTGGAATCAAGGCTAGAAAGACTGGAACAGCTATTTCTACTGATTTTTCCT
CGAGAAGACCTTGACATGATTTTGAAAATGGATTCTTTACAGGATATAAAAGCATTGTTAACAGGATTAT
TTGTACAAGATAATGTGAATAAAGATGCCGTCACAGATAGATTGGCTTCAGTGGAGACTGATATGCCTCT
AACATTGAGACAGCATAGAATAAGTGCGACATCATCATCGGAAGAGAGTAGTAACAAAGGTCAAAGACAG
TTGACTGTATCGCCGGAATTTGTAATACGACTCACTATAGGGCGAGCCGCCATCATGGAGGAGCAGAAGC
TGATCTCAGAGGAGGACCTGCATATGGCCATGGAGGCCGAATTCAAACAGAAAATCGTGATCAAACTGAG
CGTGGCCAGCGATAAAAGCCGCAGCAAAGCCATGGTGCTGGCCGCCAAAGCCGATGGCGTGAGCAAAATG
GGCATTACCGGCGATGGCAAAGATCGCCTGGAAGTGGAAGGTGATGGTGTGGATGCCGTGTGCCTGGTGG
AATGCCTGCGCCGTAAAGTGGGTCATGCCGAAATCCTGCAGGTGGAAGAAGTGAAACCGGCCGAGAAAAA
GCCGGAGGAGAAAAAATAAGGATCCGTCGACCTGCAGCGGCCGCATAACTAGCATAACCCCTTGGGGCCT
CTAAACGGGTCTTGAGGGGTTTTTTGCGCGCTTGCAGCCAAGCTAATTCCGGGCGAATTTCTTATGATTT
ATGATTTTTATTATTAAATAAGTTATAAAAAAAATAAGTGTATACAAATTTTAAAGTGACTCTTAGGTTT
TAAAACGAAAATTCTTATTCTTGAGTAACTCTTTCCTGTAGGTCAGGTTGCTTTCTCAGGTATAGCATGA
GGTCGCTCTTATTGACCACACCTCTACCGGCATGCAAGCTTGGCGTAATCATGGTCATAGCTGTTTCCTG
TGTGAAATTGTTATCCGCTCACAATTCCACACAACATACGAGCCGGAAGCATAAAGTGTAAAGCCTGGGG
TGCCTAATGAGTGAGCTAACTCACATTAATTGCGTTGCGCTCACTGCCCGCTTTCCAGTCGGGAAACCTG
TCGTGCCAGCTGCATTAATGAATCGGCCAACGCGCGGGGAGAGGCGGTTTGCGTATTGGGCGCTCTTCCG
CTTCCTCGCTCACTGACTCGCTGCGCTCGGTCGTTCGGCTGCGGCGAGCGGTATCAGCTCACTCAAAGGC
GGTAATACGGTTATCCACAGAATCAGGGGATAACGCAGGAAAGAACATGTGAGCAAAAGGCCAGCAAAAG
GCCAGGAACCGTAAAAAGGCCGCGTTGCTGGCGTTTTTCCATAGGCTCCGCCCCCCTGACGAGCATCACA
AAAATCGACGCTCAAGTCAGAGGTGGCGAAACCCGACAGGACTATAAAGATACCAGGCGTTTCCCCCTGG
AAGCTCCCTCGTGCGCTCTCCTGTTCCGACCCTGCCGCTTACCGGATACCTGTCCGCCTTTCTCCCTTCG
GGAAGCGTGGCGCTTTCTCATAGCTCACGCTGTAGGTATCTCAGTTCGGTGTAGGTCGTTCGCTCCAAGC
TGGGCTGTGTGCACGAACCCCCCGTTCAGCCCGACCGCTGCGCCTTATCCGGTAACTATCGTCTTGAGTC
CAACCCGGTAAGACACGACTTATCGCCACTGGCAGCAGCCACTGGTAACAGGATTAGCAGAGCGAGGTAT
GTAGGCGGTGCTACAGAGTTCTTGAAGTGGTGGCCTAACTACGGCTACACTAGAAGAACAGTATTTGGTA
TCTGCGCTCTGCTGAAGCCAGTTACCTTCGGAAAAAGAGTTGGTAGCTCTTGATCCGGCAAACAAACCAC
CGCTGGTAGCGGTGGTTTTTTTGTTTGCAAGCAGCAGATTACGCGCAGAAAAAAAGGATCTCAAGAAGAT
CCTTTGATCTTTTCTACGGGGTCTGACGCTCAGTGGAACGAAAACTCACGTTAAGGGATTTTGGTCATGA
GATTATCAAAAAGGATCTTCACCTAGATCCTTTTAAATTAAAAATGAAGTTTTAAATCAATCTAAAGTAT
ATATGAGTAACCTGAGGCTATGGCAGGGCCTGCCGCCCCGACGTTGGCTGCGAGCCCTGGGCCTTCACCC
GAACTTGGGGGGTGGGGTGGGGAAAAGGAAGAAACGCGGGCGTATTGGCCCCAATGGGGTCTCGGTGGGG
TATCGACAGAGTGCCAGCCCTGGGACCGAACCCCGCGTTTATGAACAAACGACCCAACACCGTGCGTTTT
ATTCTGTCTTTTTATTGCCGTCATAGCGCGGGTTCCTTCCGGTATTGTCTCCTTCCGTGTTTCAGTTAGC
CTCCCCCTAGGGTGGGCGAAGAACTCCAGCATGAGATCCCCGCGCTGGAGGATCATCCAGCCGGCGTCCC
GGAAAACGATTCCGAAGCCCAACCTTTCATAGAAGGCGGCGGTGGAATCGAAATCTCGTGATGGCAGGTT
GGGCGTCGCTTGGTCGGTCATTTCGAACCCCAGAGTCCCGCTCAGAAGAACTCGTCAAGAAGGCGATAGA
AGGCGATGCGCTGCGAATCGGGAGCGGCGATACCGTAAAGCACGAGGAAGCGGTCAGCCCATTCGCCGCC
AAGCTCTTCAGCAATATCACGGGTAGCCAACGCTATGTCCTGATAGCGGTCCGCCACACCCAGCCGGCCA
CAGTCGATGAATCCAGAAAAGCGGCCATTTTCCACCATGATATTCGGCAAGCAGGCATCGCCATGAGTCA
CGACGAGATCCTCGCCGTCGGGCATGCTCGCCTTGAGCCTGGCGAACAGTTCGGCTGGCGCGAGCCCCTG
ATGCTCTTCGTCCAGATCATCCTGATCGACAAGACCGGCTTCCATCCGAGTACGTGCTCGCTCGATGCGA
TGTTTCGCTTGGTGGTCGAATGGGCAGGTAGCCGGATCAAGCGTATGCAGCCGCCGCATTGCATCAGCCA
TGATGGATACTTTCTCGGCAGGAGCAAGGTGAGATGACAGGAGATCCTGCCCCGGCACTTCGCCCAATAG
CAGCCAGTCCCTTCCCGCTTCAGTGACAACGTCGAGCACAGCTGCGCAAGGAACGCCCGTCGTGGCCAGC
CACGATAGCCGCGCTGCCTCGTCTTGCAGTTCATTCAGGGCACCGGACAGGTCGGTCTTGACAAAAAGAA
CCGGGCGCCCCTGCGCTGACAGCCGGAACACGGCGGCATCAGAGCAGCCGATTGTCTGTTGTGCCCAGTC
ATAGCCGAATAGCCTCTCCACCCAAGCGGCCGGAGAACCTGCGTGCAATCCATCTTGTTCAATCATACTC
TTCCTTTTTCAATATTATTGAAGCATTTATCAGGGTTATTGTCTCATGAGCGGATACATATTTGAATGTA
TTTAGAAAAATAAACAAATAGGGGTTCCGCGCACATTTCCCCGAAAAGTGCCACCTGAACGAAGCATCTG
TGCTTCATTTTGTAGAACAAAAATGCAACGCGAGAGCGCTAATTTTTCAAACAAAGAATCTGAGCTGCAT
TTTTACAGAACAGAAATGCAACGCGAAAGCGCTATTTTACCAACGAAGAATCTGTGCTTCATTTTTGTAA
AACAAAAATGCAACGCGAGAGCGCTAATTTTTCAAACAAAGAATCTGAGCTGCATTTTTACAGAACAGAA
ATGCAACGCGAGAGCGCTATTTTACCAACAAAGAATCTATACTTCTTTTTTGTTCTACAAAAATGCATCC
CGAGAGCGCTATTTTTCTAACAAAGCATCTTAGATTACTTTTTTTCTCCTTTGTGCGCTCTATAATGCAG
TCTCTTGATAACTTTTTGCACTGTAGGTCCGTTAAGGTTAGAAGAAGGCTACTTTGGTGTCTATTTTCTC
TTCCATAAAAAAAGCCTGACTCCACTTCCCGCGTTTACTGATTACTAGCGAAGCTGCGGGTGCATTTTTT
CAAGATAAAGGCATCCCCGATTATATTCTATACCGATGTGGATTGCGCATACTTTGTGAACAGAAAGTGA
TAGCGTTGATGATTCTTCATTGGTCAGAAAATTATGAACGGTTTCTTCTATTTTGTCTCTATATACTACG
TATAGGAAATGTTTACATTTTCGTATTGTTTTCGATTCACTCTATGAATAGTTCTTACTACAATTTTTTT
GTCTAAAGAGTAATACTAGAGATAAACATAAAAAATGTAGAGGTCGAGTTTAGATGCAAGTTCAAGGAGC
GAAAGGTGGATGGGTAGGTTATATAGGGATATAGCACAGAGATATATAGCAAAGAGATACTTTTGAGCAA
TGTTTGTGGAAGCGGTATTCGCAATATTTTAGTAGCTCGTTACAGTCCGGTGCGTTTTTGGTTTTTTGAA
AGTGCGTCTTCAGAGCGCTTTTGGTTTTCAAAAGCGCTCTGAAGTTCCTATACTTTCTAGAGAATAGGAA
CTTCGGAATAGGAACTTCAAAGCGTTTCCGAAAACGAGCGCTTCCGAAAATGCAACGCGAGCTGCGCACA
TACAGCTCACTGTTCACGTCGCACCTATATCTGCGTGTTGCCTGTATATATATATACATGAGAAGAACGG
CATAGTGCGTGTTTATGCTTAAATGCGTACTTATATGCGTCTATTTATGTAGGATGAAAGGTAGTCTAGT
ACCTCCTGTGATATTATCCCATTCCATGCGGGGTATCGTATGCTTCCTTCAGCACTACCCTTTAGCTGTT
CTATATGCTGCCACTCCTCAATTGGATTAGTCTCATCCTTCAATGCTATCATTTCCTTTGATATTGGATC
ATACTAAGAAACCATTATTATCATGACATTAACCTATAAAAATAGGCGTATCACGAGGCCCTTTCGTCTC
GCGCGTTTCGGTGATGACGGTGAAAACCTCTGACACATGCAGCTCCCGGAGACGGTCACAGCTTGTCTGT
AAGCGGATGCCGGGAGCAGACAAGCCCGTCAGGGCGCGTCAGCGGGTGTTGGCGGGTGTCGGGGCTGGCT
TAACTATGCGGCATCAGAGCAGATTGTACTGAGAGTGCACCATAGATCAACGACATTACTATATATATAA
TATAGGAAGCATTTAATAGAACAGCATCGTAATATATGTGTACTTTGCAGTTATGACGCCAGATGGCAGT
AGTGGAAGATATTCTTTATTGAAAAATAGCTTGTCACCTTACGTACAATCTTGATCCGGAGCTTTTCTTT
TTTTGCCGATTAAGAATTAATTCGGTCGAAAAAAGAAAAGGAGAGGGCCAAGAGGGAGGGCATTGGTGAC
TATTGAGCACGTGAGTATACGTGATTAAGCACACAAAGGCAGCTTGGAGTATGTCTGTTATTAATTTCAC
AGGTAGTTCTGGTCCATTGGTGAAAGTTTGCGGCTTGCAGAGCACAGAGGCCGCAGAATGTGCTCTAGAT
TCCGATGCTGACTTGCTGGGTATTATATGTGTGCCCAATAGAAAGAGAACAATTGACCCGGTTATTGCAA
GGAAAATTTCAAGTCTTGTAAAAGCATATAAAAATAGTTCAGGCACTCCGAAATACTTGGTTGGCGTGTT
TCGTAATCAACCTAAGGAGGATGTTTTGGCTCTGGTCAATGATTACGGCATTGATATCGTCCAACTGCAT
GGAGATGAGTCGTGGCAAGAATACCAAGAGTTCCTCGGTTTGCCAGTTATTAAAAGACTCGTATTTCCAA
AAGACTGCAACATACTACTCAGTGCAGCTTCACAGAAACCTCATTCGTTTATTCCCTTGTTTGATTCAGA
AGCAGGTGGGACAGGTGAACTTTTGGATTGGAACTCGATTTCTGACTGGGTTGGAAGGCAAGAGAGCCCC
GAAAGCTTACATTTTATGTTAGCTGGTGGACTGACGCCAGAAAATGTTGGTGATGCGCTTAGATTAAATG
GCGTTATTGGTGTTGATGTAAGCGGAGGTGTGGAGACAAATGGTGTAAAAGACTCTAACAAAATAGCAAA
TTTCGTCAAAAATGCTAAGAAATAGGTTATTACTGAGTAGTATTTATTTAAGTATTGTTTGTGCACTTGC
CGATCTATGCGGTGTGAAATACCGCACAGATGCGTAAGGAGAAAATACCGCATCAGGAAATTGTAAGCGT
TAATATTTTGTTAAAATTCGCGTTAAATTTTTGTTAAATCAGCTCATTTTTTAACCAATAGGCCGAAATC
GGCAAAATCCCTTATAAATCAAAAGAATAGACCGAGATAGGGT
[37 nt withheld, positions 7184-7220]
AAAGAACGTGGACTCCAACGTCAAAGG
[49 nt withheld, positions 7248-7296]
T
[91 nt withheld, positions 7298-7388]
G
[124 nt withheld, positions 7390-7513]
CCATTCGCCATTCAGGCTGCGCAACTGTTGGGAAGGGCGAT
Features (pLannotate 1.2.2; 24 found; start..end, strand, type, name):
     30..734     +  promoter       ADH1 promoter: S. cerevisiae ADH1; promoter for alcohol dehydrogenase 1
    762..1202    +  CDS            GAL4 DNA binding domain: DNA binding domain of the GAL4 transcriptional activator; Saccharomyces cerevisiae GAL4 (truncated)
   1213..1231    +  promoter       T7 promoter: promoter for bacteriophage T7 RNA polymerase
   1308..1526    +  CDS            PIK-1 (fragment): PIK1_ORYSJ - Also known as PIK1-KA From Oryza sativa subsp. japonica (Rice).
   1589..1636    +  terminator     T7 terminator: transcription terminator for bacteriophage T7 RNA polymerase
   1663..1850    +  terminator     ADH1 terminator: S. cerevisiae ADH1; transcription terminator for the S. cerevisiae alcohol dehydrogenase 1 (ADH1) gene
   1898..1914    -  protein_bind   lac operator: The lac repressor binds to the lac operator to inhibit transcription in E. coli. This inhibition can be relieved by adding lactose or isopropyl-β-D-thiogalactopyranoside (IPTG). lac repressor encoded by lacI
   1922..1952    -  promoter       lac promoter: promoter for the E. coli lac operon
   1967..1988    -  protein_bind   CAP binding site: CAP binding activates transcription in the presence of cAMP. E. coli catabolite activator protein
   2001..2093    -  CDS            lacI (fragment): lac repressor; lacI; The lac repressor binds to the lac operator to inhibit transcription in E. coli. This inhibition can be relieved by adding lactose or isopropyl-β-D-thiogalactopyranoside (IPTG).
   2276..2864    -  rep_origin     ori: high-copy-number ColE1/pMB1/pBR322/pUC origin of replication
   3086..3102    +  polyA_signal   bGH poly(A) signal (fragment): bovine growth hormone polyadenylation signal
   3193..3240    -  polyA_signal   HSV TK poly(A) signal: herpes simplex virus thymidine kinase polyadenylation signal (Cole and Stacy, 1985)
   3299..3451    -  CDS            ble (fragment): BLE_KLEPN - Experimental evidence at protein level: Swiss-Prot protein existence level 1. Binding protein with a strong affinity to the bleomycin family of antibiotics. Binds to CL990; an antimitotic-antibiotic compound. From Klebsiella pneumoniae.
   3472..4266    -  CDS            NeoR/KanR: aminoglycoside phosphotransferase from Tn5; aph(3')-II (or nptII); confers resistance to neomycin, kanamycin, and G418 (Geneticin®)
   4267..4371    -  promoter       AmpR promoter: bla
   4398..5740    -  rep_origin     2μ ori: yeast 2μ plasmid origin of replication
   5808..5843    +  CDS            rop (fragment): Rop protein, which maintains plasmids at low copy number; rop
   5945..5994    +  misc_feature   bom (fragment): basis of mobility region from pBR322
   6133..6280    +  promoter       TRP1 promoter: S. cerevisiae TRP1
   6281..6955    +  CDS            TRP1: phosphoribosylanthranilate isomerase, required for tryptophan biosynthesis; S. cerevisiae TRP1; yeast auxotrophic marker
   7006..7057    +  misc_feature   bom (fragment): basis of mobility region from pBR322
   7085..7513    -  rep_origin     f1 ori (sequence partly withheld): f1 bacteriophage origin of replication; arrow indicates direction of (+) strand synthesis
   7517..29      -  CDS            lacZα (fragment) (across the origin): LacZα fragment of β-galactosidase; lacZ fragment
