[The description below was written by a language model from this plasmid's Addgene catalogue record and pLannotate feature annotations shown in this document.]
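Description:
pTL101 is a yeast two-hybrid bait plasmid built on the pGBKT7 backbone, carrying an insert catalogued as Si514806415 from Setaria italica (foxtail millet). It is an E. coli–yeast shuttle vector. In bacteria it replicates at high copy from a ColE1/pUC-type origin and is selected with kanamycin through the Tn5 NeoR/KanR gene driven by the AmpR promoter. In Saccharomyces cerevisiae it is maintained episomally by the 2μ origin and selected by tryptophan prototrophy through the TRP1 marker and its own promoter. An f1 origin is also present, along with small backbone remnants (lac promoter/operator, lacZα, lacI, rop, bom and ble fragments) that have no apparent role in the construct's function.

The expression cassette uses the constitutive yeast ADH1 promoter to drive the GAL4 DNA-binding domain, followed downstream by the insert and then by the T7 and ADH1 terminators. This is the standard pGBKT7 arrangement, in which the cloned protein is made as a fusion to the GAL4 DNA-binding domain. When that fusion binds a prey protein fused to an activation domain, GAL4-responsive reporter genes are switched on. A T7 promoter between the GAL4 domain and the insert allows in vitro transcription of the insert alone.

The automated annotation matches a roughly 220 bp stretch of the insert region to a fragment of rice PIK-1. This suggests that the Setaria sequence resembles part of that immune receptor, but the record does not define the insert's identity, boundaries or domain content. The associated publication concerns host-target binding by a blast fungus effector, consistent with use in testing effector–host protein interactions.
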