Addgene plasmid #168335: pTL101
Purpose: pGBKT7 yeast two-hybrid plasmid
Depositing lab: Sophien Kamoun. Depositing organization: Sainsbury Laboratory, Norwich. Publication: A single amino acid polymorphism in a conserved effector of the multihost blast fungus pathogen expands host-target binding spectrum. Bentham AR, Petit-Houdenot Y, Win J, Chuma I, Terauchi R, Banfield MJ, Kamoun S, Langner T. PLoS Pathog. 2021 Nov 10;17(11):e1009957. doi: 10.1371/journal.ppat.1009957. eCollection 2021 Nov. PubMed 34758051.
Backbone
  Vector backbone: pGBKT7
  Vector type: Yeast Expression
Growth in bacteria
  Bacterial resistance: Kanamycin, 50 μg/mL
  Growth temperature: 37°C
  Growth strain: DH5alpha
  Copy number: High Copy
Gene/Insert
  Gene/Insert name: Si514806415
  Species: Setaria italica
  Cloning method: Unknown
Terms and licenses: Academic/Nonprofit Terms; Industry Terms: Not Available to Industry
How to cite: pTL101 was a gift from Sophien Kamoun (Addgene plasmid # 168335 ; http://n2t.net/addgene:168335 ; RRID:Addgene_168335)
