>Addgene plasmid #168335 | pTL101 | depositor partial sequence | sequence record 326435 | insert
GAATTCAAACAGAAAATCGTGATCAAACTGAGCGTGGCCAGCGATAAAAGCCGCAGCAAAGCCATGGTGC
TGGCCGCCAAAGCCGATGGCGTGAGCAAAATGGGCATTACCGGCGATGGCAAAGATCGCCTGGAAGTGGA
AGGTGATGGTGTGGATGCCGTGTGCCTGGTGGAATGCCTGCGCCGTAAAGTGGGTCATGCCGAAATCCTG
CAGGTGGAAGAAGTGAAACCGGCCGAGAAAAAGCCGGAGGAGAAAAAATAAGGATCC
